>Addgene plasmid #36383 | pSMP-DNMT1_2 | depositor partial sequence | sequence record 45541 | hairpin
TGCTGTTGACAGTGAGCGACGCACCTACTCCAAGTTCAAATAGTGAAGCCACAGATGTATTTGAACTTGG
AGTAGGTGCGCTGCCTACTGCCTCGGA
