>Addgene plasmid #36383 | pSMP-DNMT1_2 | addgene partial sequence | sequence record 46633 | pSMP-F (5' TACATCGTGACCTGGGAAG 3')
AGCCCTTTGTCCCCTAAGCCTCCGCCTCCTCTTCCTCCATCCGCCCCGTCTCTCCCCCTTGAACCTCCTC
GTTCGACCCCGCCTCGATCCTCCCTTTATCCAGCCCTCACTCCTTCTCTAGGCGCCGGAATTAGATCTCT
CGAGAAGGTATATTGCTGTTGACAGTGAACGACGCACCTACTCCAAGTTCAAATAGTGAAGCCACAGATG
TATTTGAACTTGGAGTAGGTGCGCTGCCTACTGCCTCGGAATTCAAGGGGCTACTTTAGGAGCAATTATC
TTGTTTACTAAAACTGAATACCTTGCTATCTCTTTGATACATTTTTACAAAGCTGAATTAAAATGGTATA
AATTAAATCACTTTTTTCAATTGGAAGACTAATGCGGCCGGCCACGTTGGGGCAGACTTGGTTGTCTTCA
CATGTTGAGTGGGGTGTTTTGGGTAATAGGACTTGGGCCCTATAGTGAGTCGTATTACCTAGGACGCGTT
CTACCGGGTAGGGGAGGCGCTTTTCCCAAGGCAGTCTGGAGCATGCGCTTTAGCAGCCCCGCTGGGCACT
TGGCGCTACACAAGTGGCCTCTGGCCTCGCACACATTCCACATCCACCGGTAGGCGCCAACCGGCTCCGT
TCTTTGGTGGCCCCTTCGCGCCACCTTCTACTCCTCCCCTAGTCAGGAAGTTCCCCCCCGCCCCGCAGCT
CGCGTCGTGCAGGACGTGACAAATGGAAGTAGCACGTCTCACTAGTCTCGTGCAGATGGACAGCACCGCT
GAGCAATGGAAGCGGGTAGGCCTTTGGGGCAGCGGCCAAATAGCAGC
