[The description below was written by a language model from this plasmid's Addgene catalogue record.]
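Description:
pSMP-DNMT1_2 is a retroviral RNAi vector for knocking down human DNMT1, the gene encoding DNA methyltransferase 1. It is built on the pSMP backbone (about 6.7 kb without the insert), which the record classifies as a mammalian expression, retroviral and RNAi vector. The plasmid is propagated in bacteria as a high-copy construct under ampicillin selection. The record specifies a recombination-deficient strain, a common choice for vectors carrying viral repeat sequences. In mammalian cells, transduced populations can be selected with puromycin.

The payload is a short hairpin RNA directed against human DNMT1, cloned by restriction digestion between XhoI and EcoRI sites, both of which remain intact. The "_2" in the name suggests it is one of several hairpins against the same gene, though the record does not say so. The record also does not state which promoter drives the hairpin, what sequence context surrounds it, or which specific viral elements are present, and no feature table is available to confirm them. As a retroviral vector, it would normally be packaged into viral particles that integrate into target cells, giving stable hairpin expression and sustained depletion of the target transcript.

The associated publication examined chromatin-modifying enzymes as modulators of reprogramming, so this construct was evidently used for loss-of-function testing of DNMT1 in that setting. It is more generally suited to stable DNMT1 knockdown in human cells. A depositor comment notes that the repository's quality-control sequence differs slightly from the depositor's sequence, but the plasmid is expected to be functional.
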