Addgene plasmid #36383: pSMP-DNMT1_2
Depositing lab: George Daley. Depositing organization: Boston Children's Hospital. Publication: Chromatin-modifying enzymes as modulators of reprogramming. Onder TT, Kara N, Cherry A, Sinha AU, Zhu N, Bernt KM, Cahan P, Marcarci BO, Unternaehrer J, Gupta PB, Lander ES, Armstrong SA, Daley GQ. Nature. 2012 Mar 4;483(7391):598-602. doi: 10.1038/nature10953. PubMed 22388813.
Backbone
  Vector backbone: pSMP
  Backbone manufacturer: Steve Elledge
  Backbone size w/o insert (bp): 6699
  Vector type: Mammalian Expression, Retroviral, RNAi
  Selectable markers: Puromycin
Growth in bacteria
  Bacterial resistance: Ampicillin, 100 μg/mL
  Growth temperature: 30°C
  Growth strain: Stbl3
  Copy number: High Copy
Gene/Insert
  Gene/Insert name: DNMT1
  gRNA/shRNA sequence: GCACCTACTCCAAGTTCAA
  Species: H. sapiens (human)
  Entrez Gene: DNMT1 (a.k.a. ADCADN, AIM, CXXC9, DNMT, HSN1E, MCMT, m.HsaI)
  Cloning method: Restriction Enzyme; 5′ cloning site XhoI (not destroyed); 3′ cloning site EcoRI (not destroyed)
  Sequencing primers: 5′ pSMP-F
Terms and licenses: Academic/Nonprofit Terms; Industry Terms: Not Available to Industry
Depositor comments: Addgene's quality control sequence varies slightly from the depositor's, but this plasmid should be functional.
How to cite: pSMP-DNMT1_2 was a gift from George Daley (Addgene plasmid # 36383 ; http://n2t.net/addgene:36383 ; RRID:Addgene_36383)
